>Addgene plasmid #165593 | px330 RBP1 gRNA | depositor full sequence | sequence record 321860 | px330 RBP1 gRNA sequence 8508 bps
GAGGGCCTATTTCCCATGATTCCTTCATATTTGCATATACGATACAAGGCTGTTAGAGAGATAATTGGAA
TTAATTTGACTGTAAACACAAAGATATTAGTACAAAATACGTGACGTAGAAAGTAATAATTTCTTGGGTA
GTTTGCAGTTTTAAAATTATGTTTTAAAATGGACTATCATATGCTTACCGTAACTTGAAAGTATTTCGAT
TTCTTGGCTTTATATATCTTGTGGAAAGGACGAAACACCGCCTGCCTCGCCATGCACGGGTTTTAGAGCT
AGAAATAGCAAGTTAAAATAAGGCTAGTCCGTTATCAACTTGAAAAAGTGGCACCGAGTCGGTGCTTTTT
TGTTTTAGAGCTAGAAATAGCAAGTTAAAATAAGGCTAGTCCGTTTTTAGCGCGTGCGCCAATTCTGCAG
ACAAATGGCTCTAGAGGTACCCGTTACATAACTTACGGTAAATGGCCCGCCTGGCTGACCGCCCAACGAC
CCCCGCCCATTGACGTCAATAGTAACGCCAATAGGGACTTTCCATTGACGTCAATGGGTGGAGTATTTAC
GGTAAACTGCCCACTTGGCAGTACATCAAGTGTATCATATGCCAAGTACGCCCCCTATTGACGTCAATGA
CGGTAAATGGCCCGCCTGGCATTGTGCCCAGTACATGACCTTATGGGACTTTCCTACTTGGCAGTACATC
TACGTATTAGTCATCGCTATTACCATGGTCGAGGTGAGCCCCACGTTCTGCTTCACTCTCCCCATCTCCC
CCCCCTCCCCACCCCCAATTTTGTATTTATTTATTTTTTAATTATTTTGTGCAGCGATGGGGGCGGGGGG
GGGGGGGGGGCGCGCGCCAGGCGGGGCGGGGCGGGGCGAGGGGCGGGGCGGGGCGAGGCGGAGAGGTGCG
GCGGCAGCCAATCAGAGCGGCGCGCTCCGAAAGTTTCCTTTTATGGCGAGGCGGCGGCGGCGGCGGCCCT
ATAAAAAGCGAAGCGCGCGGCGGGCGGGAGTCGCTGCGACGCTGCCTTCGCCCCGTGCCCCGCTCCGCCG
CCGCCTCGCGCCGCCCGCCCCGGCTCTGACTGACCGCGTTACTCCCACAGGTGAGCGGGCGGGACGGCCC
TTCTCCTCCGGGCTGTAATTAGCTGAGCAAGAGGTAAGGGTTTAAGGGATGGTTGGTTGGTGGGGTATTA
ATGTTTAATTACCTGGAGCACCTGCCTGAAATCACTTTTTTTCAGGTTGGACCGGTGCCACCATGGACTA
TAAGGACCACGACGGAGACTACAAGGATCATGATATTGATTACAAAGACGATGACGATAAGATGGCCCCA
AAGAAGAAGCGGAAGGTCGGTATCCACGGAGTCCCAGCAGCCGACAAGAAGTACAGCATCGGCCTGGACA
TCGGCACCAACTCTGTGGGCTGGGCCGTGATCACCGACGAGTACAAGGTGCCCAGCAAGAAATTCAAGGT
GCTGGGCAACACCGACCGGCACAGCATCAAGAAGAACCTGATCGGAGCCCTGCTGTTCGACAGCGGCGAA
ACAGCCGAGGCCACCCGGCTGAAGAGAACCGCCAGAAGAAGATACACCAGACGGAAGAACCGGATCTGCT
ATCTGCAAGAGATCTTCAGCAACGAGATGGCCAAGGTGGACGACAGCTTCTTCCACAGACTGGAAGAGTC
CTTCCTGGTGGAAGAGGATAAGAAGCACGAGCGGCACCCCATCTTCGGCAACATCGTGGACGAGGTGGCC
TACCACGAGAAGTACCCCACCATCTACCACCTGAGAAAGAAACTGGTGGACAGCACCGACAAGGCCGACC
TGCGGCTGATCTATCTGGCCCTGGCCCACATGATCAAGTTCCGGGGCCACTTCCTGATCGAGGGCGACCT
GAACCCCGACAACAGCGACGTGGACAAGCTGTTCATCCAGCTGGTGCAGACCTACAACCAGCTGTTCGAG
GAAAACCCCATCAACGCCAGCGGCGTGGACGCCAAGGCCATCCTGTCTGCCAGACTGAGCAAGAGCAGAC
GGCTGGAAAATCTGATCGCCCAGCTGCCCGGCGAGAAGAAGAATGGCCTGTTCGGAAACCTGATTGCCCT
GAGCCTGGGCCTGACCCCCAACTTCAAGAGCAACTTCGACCTGGCCGAGGATGCCAAACTGCAGCTGAGC
AAGGACACCTACGACGACGACCTGGACAACCTGCTGGCCCAGATCGGCGACCAGTACGCCGACCTGTTTC
TGGCCGCCAAGAACCTGTCCGACGCCATCCTGCTGAGCGACATCCTGAGAGTGAACACCGAGATCACCAA
GGCCCCCCTGAGCGCCTCTATGATCAAGAGATACGACGAGCACCACCAGGACCTGACCCTGCTGAAAGCT
CTCGTGCGGCAGCAGCTGCCTGAGAAGTACAAAGAGATTTTCTTCGACCAGAGCAAGAACGGCTACGCCG
GCTACATTGACGGCGGAGCCAGCCAGGAAGAGTTCTACAAGTTCATCAAGCCCATCCTGGAAAAGATGGA
CGGCACCGAGGAACTGCTCGTGAAGCTGAACAGAGAGGACCTGCTGCGGAAGCAGCGGACCTTCGACAAC
GGCAGCATCCCCCACCAGATCCACCTGGGAGAGCTGCACGCCATTCTGCGGCGGCAGGAAGATTTTTACC
CATTCCTGAAGGACAACCGGGAAAAGATCGAGAAGATCCTGACCTTCCGCATCCCCTACTACGTGGGCCC
TCTGGCCAGGGGAAACAGCAGATTCGCCTGGATGACCAGAAAGAGCGAGGAAACCATCACCCCCTGGAAC
TTCGAGGAAGTGGTGGACAAGGGCGCTTCCGCCCAGAGCTTCATCGAGCGGATGACCAACTTCGATAAGA
ACCTGCCCAACGAGAAGGTGCTGCCCAAGCACAGCCTGCTGTACGAGTACTTCACCGTGTATAACGAGCT
GACCAAAGTGAAATACGTGACCGAGGGAATGAGAAAGCCCGCCTTCCTGAGCGGCGAGCAGAAAAAGGCC
ATCGTGGACCTGCTGTTCAAGACCAACCGGAAAGTGACCGTGAAGCAGCTGAAAGAGGACTACTTCAAGA
AAATCGAGTGCTTCGACTCCGTGGAAATCTCCGGCGTGGAAGATCGGTTCAACGCCTCCCTGGGCACATA
CCACGATCTGCTGAAAATTATCAAGGACAAGGACTTCCTGGACAATGAGGAAAACGAGGACATTCTGGAA
GATATCGTGCTGACCCTGACACTGTTTGAGGACAGAGAGATGATCGAGGAACGGCTGAAAACCTATGCCC
ACCTGTTCGACGACAAAGTGATGAAGCAGCTGAAGCGGCGGAGATACACCGGCTGGGGCAGGCTGAGCCG
GAAGCTGATCAACGGCATCCGGGACAAGCAGTCCGGCAAGACAATCCTGGATTTCCTGAAGTCCGACGGC
TTCGCCAACAGAAACTTCATGCAGCTGATCCACGACGACAGCCTGACCTTTAAAGAGGACATCCAGAAAG
CCCAGGTGTCCGGCCAGGGCGATAGCCTGCACGAGCACATTGCCAATCTGGCCGGCAGCCCCGCCATTAA
GAAGGGCATCCTGCAGACAGTGAAGGTGGTGGACGAGCTCGTGAAAGTGATGGGCCGGCACAAGCCCGAG
AACATCGTGATCGAAATGGCCAGAGAGAACCAGACCACCCAGAAGGGACAGAAGAACAGCCGCGAGAGAA
TGAAGCGGATCGAAGAGGGCATCAAAGAGCTGGGCAGCCAGATCCTGAAAGAACACCCCGTGGAAAACAC
CCAGCTGCAGAACGAGAAGCTGTACCTGTACTACCTGCAGAATGGGCGGGATATGTACGTGGACCAGGAA
CTGGACATCAACCGGCTGTCCGACTACGATGTGGACCATATCGTGCCTCAGAGCTTTCTGAAGGACGACT
CCATCGACAACAAGGTGCTGACCAGAAGCGACAAGAACCGGGGCAAGAGCGACAACGTGCCCTCCGAAGA
GGTCGTGAAGAAGATGAAGAACTACTGGCGGCAGCTGCTGAACGCCAAGCTGATTACCCAGAGAAAGTTC
GACAATCTGACCAAGGCCGAGAGAGGCGGCCTGAGCGAACTGGATAAGGCCGGCTTCATCAAGAGACAGC
TGGTGGAAACCCGGCAGATCACAAAGCACGTGGCACAGATCCTGGACTCCCGGATGAACACTAAGTACGA
CGAGAATGACAAGCTGATCCGGGAAGTGAAAGTGATCACCCTGAAGTCCAAGCTGGTGTCCGATTTCCGG
AAGGATTTCCAGTTTTACAAAGTGCGCGAGATCAACAACTACCACCACGCCCACGACGCCTACCTGAACG
CCGTCGTGGGAACCGCCCTGATCAAAAAGTACCCTAAGCTGGAAAGCGAGTTCGTGTACGGCGACTACAA
GGTGTACGACGTGCGGAAGATGATCGCCAAGAGCGAGCAGGAAATCGGCAAGGCTACCGCCAAGTACTTC
TTCTACAGCAACATCATGAACTTTTTCAAGACCGAGATTACCCTGGCCAACGGCGAGATCCGGAAGCGGC
CTCTGATCGAGACAAACGGCGAAACCGGGGAGATCGTGTGGGATAAGGGCCGGGATTTTGCCACCGTGCG
GAAAGTGCTGAGCATGCCCCAAGTGAATATCGTGAAAAAGACCGAGGTGCAGACAGGCGGCTTCAGCAAA
GAGTCTATCCTGCCCAAGAGGAACAGCGATAAGCTGATCGCCAGAAAGAAGGACTGGGACCCTAAGAAGT
ACGGCGGCTTCGACAGCCCCACCGTGGCCTATTCTGTGCTGGTGGTGGCCAAAGTGGAAAAGGGCAAGTC
CAAGAAACTGAAGAGTGTGAAAGAGCTGCTGGGGATCACCATCATGGAAAGAAGCAGCTTCGAGAAGAAT
CCCATCGACTTTCTGGAAGCCAAGGGCTACAAAGAAGTGAAAAAGGACCTGATCATCAAGCTGCCTAAGT
ACTCCCTGTTCGAGCTGGAAAACGGCCGGAAGAGAATGCTGGCCTCTGCCGGCGAACTGCAGAAGGGAAA
CGAACTGGCCCTGCCCTCCAAATATGTGAACTTCCTGTACCTGGCCAGCCACTATGAGAAGCTGAAGGGC
TCCCCCGAGGATAATGAGCAGAAACAGCTGTTTGTGGAACAGCACAAGCACTACCTGGACGAGATCATCG
AGCAGATCAGCGAGTTCTCCAAGAGAGTGATCCTGGCCGACGCTAATCTGGACAAAGTGCTGTCCGCCTA
CAACAAGCACCGGGATAAGCCCATCAGAGAGCAGGCCGAGAATATCATCCACCTGTTTACCCTGACCAAT
CTGGGAGCCCCTGCCGCCTTCAAGTACTTTGACACCACCATCGACCGGAAGAGGTACACCAGCACCAAAG
AGGTGCTGGACGCCACCCTGATCCACCAGAGCATCACCGGCCTGTACGAGACACGGATCGACCTGTCTCA
GCTGGGAGGCGACAAAAGGCCGGCGGCCACGAAAAAGGCCGGCCAGGCAAAAAAGAAAAAGTAAGAATTC
CTAGAGCTCGCTGATCAGCCTCGACTGTGCCTTCTAGTTGCCAGCCATCTGTTGTTTGCCCCTCCCCCGT
GCCTTCCTTGACCCTGGAAGGTGCCACTCCCACTGTCCTTTCCTAATAAAATGAGGAAATTGCATCGCAT
TGTCTGAGTAGGTGTCATTCTATTCTGGGGGGTGGGGTGGGGCAGGACAGCAAGGGGGAGGATTGGGAAG
AGAATAGCAGGCATGCTGGGGAGCGGCCGCAGGAACCCCTAGTGATGGAGTTGGCCACTCCCTCTCTGCG
CGCTCGCTCGCTCACTGAGGCCGGGCGACCAAAGGTCGCCCGACGCCCGGGCTTTGCCCGGGCGGCCTCA
GTGAGCGAGCGAGCGCGCAGCTGCCTGCAGGGGCGCCTGATGCGGTATTTTCTCCTTACGCATCTGTGCG
GTATTTCACACCGCATA
[142 nt withheld, positions 5968-6109]
C
[141 nt withheld, positions 6111-6251]
CCTTTGACGTTGGAGTCCACGTTCTTT
[37 nt withheld, positions 6279-6315]
ACCCTATCTCGGGCTATTCTTTTGATTTATAAGGGATTTTGCCGATTTCGGCCTATTGGTTAAAAAATGA
GCTGATTTAACAAAAATTTAACGCGAATTTTAACAAAATATTAACGTTTACAATTTTATGGTGCACTCTC
AGTACAATCTGCTCTGATGCCGCATAGTTAAGCCAGCCCCGACACCCGCCAACACCCGCTGACGCGCCCT
GACGGGCTTGTCTGCTCCCGGCATCCGCTTACAGACAAGCTGTGACCGTCTCCGGGAGCTGCATGTGTCA
GAGGTTTTCACCGTCATCACCGAAACGCGCGAGACGAAAGGGCCTCGTGATACGCCTATTTTTATAGGTT
AATGTCATGATAATAATGGTTTCTTAGACGTCAGGTGGCACTTTTCGGGGAAATGTGCGCGGAACCCCTA
TTTGTTTATTTTTCTAAATACATTCAAATATGTATCCGCTCATGAGACAATAACCCTGATAAATGCTTCA
ATAATATTGAAAAAGGAAGAGTATGAGTATTCAACATTTCCGTGTCGCCCTTATTCCCTTTTTTGCGGCA
TTTTGCCTTCCTGTTTTTGCTCACCCAGAAACGCTGGTGAAAGTAAAAGATGCTGAAGATCAGTTGGGTG
CACGAGTGGGTTACATCGAACTGGATCTCAACAGCGGTAAGATCCTTGAGAGTTTTCGCCCCGAAGAACG
TTTTCCAATGATGAGCACTTTTAAAGTTCTGCTATGTGGCGCGGTATTATCCCGTATTGACGCCGGGCAA
GAGCAACTCGGTCGCCGCATACACTATTCTCAGAATGACTTGGTTGAGTACTCACCAGTCACAGAAAAGC
ATCTTACGGATGGCATGACAGTAAGAGAATTATGCAGTGCTGCCATAACCATGAGTGATAACACTGCGGC
CAACTTACTTCTGACAACGATCGGAGGACCGAAGGAGCTAACCGCTTTTTTGCACAACATGGGGGATCAT
GTAACTCGCCTTGATCGTTGGGAACCGGAGCTGAATGAAGCCATACCAAACGACGAGCGTGACACCACGA
TGCCTGTAGCAATGGCAACAACGTTGCGCAAACTATTAACTGGCGAACTACTTACTCTAGCTTCCCGGCA
ACAATTAATAGACTGGATGGAGGCGGATAAAGTTGCAGGACCACTTCTGCGCTCGGCCCTTCCGGCTGGC
TGGTTTATTGCTGATAAATCTGGAGCCGGTGAGCGTGGAAGCCGCGGTATCATTGCAGCACTGGGGCCAG
ATGGTAAGCCCTCCCGTATCGTAGTTATCTACACGACGGGGAGTCAGGCAACTATGGATGAACGAAATAG
ACAGATCGCTGAGATAGGTGCCTCACTGATTAAGCATTGGTAACTGTCAGACCAAGTTTACTCATATATA
CTTTAGATTGATTTAAAACTTCATTTTTAATTTAAAAGGATCTAGGTGAAGATCCTTTTTGATAATCTCA
TGACCAAAATCCCTTAACGTGAGTTTTCGTTCCACTGAGCGTCAGACCCCGTAGAAAAGATCAAAGGATC
TTCTTGAGATCCTTTTTTTCTGCGCGTAATCTGCTGCTTGCAAACAAAAAAACCACCGCTACCAGCGGTG
GTTTGTTTGCCGGATCAAGAGCTACCAACTCTTTTTCCGAAGGTAACTGGCTTCAGCAGAGCGCAGATAC
CAAATACTGTCCTTCTAGTGTAGCCGTAGTTAGGCCACCACTTCAAGAACTCTGTAGCACCGCCTACATA
CCTCGCTCTGCTAATCCTGTTACCAGTGGCTGCTGCCAGTGGCGATAAGTCGTGTCTTACCGGGTTGGAC
TCAAGACGATAGTTACCGGATAAGGCGCAGCGGTCGGGCTGAACGGGGGGTTCGTGCACACAGCCCAGCT
TGGAGCGAACGACCTACACCGAACTGAGATACCTACAGCGTGAGCTATGAGAAAGCGCCACGCTTCCCGA
AGGGAGAAAGGCGGACAGGTATCCGGTAAGCGGCAGGGTCGGAACAGGAGAGCGCACGAGGGAGCTTCCA
GGGGGAAACGCCTGGTATCTTTATAGTCCTGTCGGGTTTCGCCACCTCTGACTTGAGCGTCGATTTTTGT
GATGCTCGTCAGGGGGGCGGAGCCTATGGAAAAACGCCAGCAACGCGGCCTTTTTACGGTTCCTGGCCTT
TTGCTGGCCTTTTGCTCACATGT
Features (pLannotate 1.2.2; 18 found; start..end, strand, type, name):
      1..241     +  promoter       U6 promoter: RNA polymerase III promoter for human U6 snRNA
    270..345     +  misc_RNA       gRNA scaffold: guide RNA scaffold for the Streptococcus pyogenes CRISPR/Cas9 system
    352..395     +  misc_RNA       gRNA scaffold (fragment): guide RNA scaffold for the Streptococcus pyogenes CRISPR/Cas9 system
    442..727     +  enhancer       CMV enhancer: human cytomegalovirus immediate early enhancer; contains an 18-bp deletion relative to the standard CMV enhancer
    729..1006    +  promoter       chicken β-actin promoter: No description available
   1007..1235    +  intron         hybrid intron: hybrid between chicken β-actin (CBA) and minute virus of mice (MMV) introns (Gray et al., 2011)
   1373..2974    +  CDS            Cas9(N): N-terminal portion of Streptococcus pyogenes Cas9 (Zetsche et al., 2015)
   2975..5473    +  CDS            Cas9(C): C-terminal portion of Streptococcus pyogenes Cas9 (Zetsche et al., 2015)
   5474..5521    +  CDS            nucleoplasmin NLS: bipartite nuclear localization signal from nucleoplasmin
   5555..5666    +  polyA_signal   bGH poly(A) signal: bovine growth hormone polyadenylation signal
   5771..5911    +  repeat_region  AAV2 ITR: inverted terminal repeat of adeno-associated virus serotype 2 inverted
   5916..5967    -  misc_feature   bom (fragment): basis of mobility region from pBR322
   5986..6366    +  rep_origin     M13 ori (sequence partly withheld): M13 bacteriophage origin of replication; arrow indicates direction of (+) strand synthesis
   6442..6491    -  misc_feature   bom (fragment): basis of mobility region from pBR322
   6593..6628    -  CDS            rop (fragment): Rop protein, which maintains plasmids at low copy number; rop
   6723..6827    +  promoter       AmpR promoter: bla
   6828..7688    +  CDS            AmpR: β-lactamase; bla; confers resistance to ampicillin, carbenicillin, and related antibiotics
   7859..8447    +  rep_origin     ori: high-copy-number ColE1/pMB1/pBR322/pUC origin of replication
