>Addgene plasmid #165593 | px330 RBP1 gRNA | addgene full sequence | sequence record 327143 | Addgene NGS Result
TTTTGTGATGCTCGTCAGGGGGGCGGAGCCTATGGAAAAACGCCAGCAACGCGGCCTTTTTACGGTTCCT
GGCCTTTTGCTGGCCTTTTGCTCACATGTGAGGGCCTATTTCCCATGATTCCTTCATATTTGCATATACG
ATACAAGGCTGTTAGAGAGATAATTGGAATTAATTTGACTGTAAACACAAAGATATTAGTACAAAATACG
TGACGTAGAAAGTAATAATTTCTTGGGTAGTTTGCAGTTTTAAAATTATGTTTTAAAATGGACTATCATA
TGCTTACCGTAACTTGAAAGTATTTCGATTTCTTGGCTTTATATATCTTGTGGAAAGGACGAAACACCGC
CTGCCTCGCCATGCACGGGTTTTAGAGCTAGAAATAGCAAGTTAAAATAAGGCTAGTCCGTTATCAACTT
GAAAAAGTGGCACCGAGTCGGTGCTTTTTTGTTTTAGAGCTAGAAATAGCAAGTTAAAATAAGGCTAGTC
CGTTTTTAGCGCGTGCGCCAATTCTGCAGACAAATGGCTCTAGAGGTACCCGTTACATAACTTACGGTAA
ATGGCCCGCCTGGCTGACCGCCCAACGACCCCCGCCCATTGACGTCAATAGTAACGCCAATAGGGACTTT
CCATTGACGTCAATGGGTGGAGTATTTACGGTAAACTGCCCACTTGGCAGTACATCAAGTGTATCATATG
CCAAGTACGCCCCCTATTGACGTCAATGACGGTAAATGGCCCGCCTGGCATTGTGCCCAGTACATGACCT
TATGGGACTTTCCTACTTGGCAGTACATCTACGTATTAGTCATCGCTATTACCATGGTCGAGGTGAGCCC
CACGTTCTGCTTCACTCTCCCCATCTCCCCCCCCTCCCCACCCCCAATTTTGTATTTATTTATTTTTTAA
TTATTTTGTGCAGCGATGGGGGCGGGGGGGGGGGGGGCGGSSCRCGGCGGGGCGGGGCGGGGCGAGGGGC
GGGGCGGGGCGAGGCGGAGAGGTGCGGCGGCAGCCAATCAGAGCGGCGCGCTCCGAAAGTTTCCTTTTAT
GGCGAGGCGGCGGCGGCGGCGGCCCTATAAAAAGCGAAGCGCGCGGCGGGCGGGAGTCGCTGCGCGCTGC
CTTCGCCCCGTGCCCCGCTCCGCCGCCGCCTCGCGCCGCCCGCCCCGGCTCTGACTGACCGCGTTACTCC
CACAGGTGAGCGGGCGGGACGGCCCTTCTCCTCCGGGCTGTAATTAGCTGAGCAAGAGGTAAGGGTTTAA
GGGATGGTTGGTTGGTGGGGTATTAATGTTTAATTACCTGGAGCACCTGCCTGAAATCACTTTTTTTCAG
GTTGGACCGGTGCCACCATGGACTATAAGGACCACGACGGAGACTACAAGGATCATGATATTGATTACAA
AGACGATGACGATAAGATGGCCCCAAAGAAGAAGCGGAAGGTCGGTATCCACGGAGTCCCAGCAGCCGAC
AAGAAGTACAGCATCGGCCTGGACATCGGCACCAACTCTGTGGGCTGGGCCGTGATCACCGACGAGTACA
AGGTGCCCAGCAAGAAATTCAAGGTGCTGGGCAACACCGACCGGCACAGCATCAAGAAGAACCTGATCGG
AGCCCTGCTGTTCGACAGCGGCGAAACAGCCGAGGCCACCCGGCTGAAGAGAACCGCCAGAAGAAGATAC
ACCAGACGGAAGAACCGGATCTGCTATCTGCAAGAGATCTTCAGCAACGAGATGGCCAAGGTGGACGACA
GCTTCTTCCACAGACTGGAAGAGTCCTTCCTGGTGGAAGAGGATAAGAAGCACGAGCGGCACCCCATCTT
CGGCAACATCGTGGACGAGGTGGCCTACCACGAGAAGTACCCCACCATCTACCACCTGAGAAAGAAACTG
GTGGACAGCACCGACAAGGCCGACCTGCGGCTGATCTATCTGGCCCTGGCCCACATGATCAAGTTCCGGG
GCCACTTCCTGATCGAGGGCGACCTGAACCCCGACAACAGCGACGTGGACAAGCTGTTCATCCAGCTGGT
GCAGACCTACAACCAGCTGTTCGAGGAAAACCCCATCAACGCCAGCGGCGTGGACGCCAAGGCCATCCTG
TCTGCCAGACTGAGCAAGAGCAGACGGCTGGAAAATCTGATCGCCCAGCTGCCCGGCGAGAAGAAGAATG
GCCTGTTCGGAAACCTGATTGCCCTGAGCCTGGGCCTGACCCCCAACTTCAAGAGCAACTTCGACCTGGC
CGAGGATGCCAAACTGCAGCTGAGCAAGGACACCTACGACGACGACCTGGACAACCTGCTGGCCCAGATC
GGCGACCAGTACGCCGACCTGTTTCTGGCCGCCAAGAACCTGTCCGACGCCATCCTGCTGAGCGACATCC
TGAGAGTGAACACCGAGATCACCAAGGCCCCCCTGAGCGCCTCTATGATCAAGAGATACGACGAGCACCA
CCAGGACCTGACCCTGCTGAAAGCTCTCGTGCGGCAGCAGCTGCCTGAGAAGTACAAAGAGATTTTCTTC
GACCAGAGCAAGAACGGCTACGCCGGCTACATTGACGGCGGAGCCAGCCAGGAAGAGTTCTACAAGTTCA
TCAAGCCCATCCTGGAAAAGATGGACGGCACCGAGGAACTGCTCGTGAAGCTGAACAGAGAGGACCTGCT
GCGGAAGCAGCGGACCTTCGACAACGGCAGCATCCCCCACCAGATCCACCTGGGAGAGCTGCACGCCATT
CTGCGGCGGCAGGAAGATTTTTACCCATTCCTGAAGGACAACCGGGAAAAGATCGAGAAGATCCTGACCT
TCCGCATCCCCTACTACGTGGGCCCTCTGGCCAGGGGAAACAGCAGATTCGCCTGGATGACCAGAAAGAG
CGAGGAAACCATCACCCCCTGGAACTTCGAGGAAGTGGTGGACAAGGGCGCTTCCGCCCAGAGCTTCATC
GAGCGGATGACCAACTTCGATAAGAACCTGCCCAACGAGAAGGTGCTGCCCAAGCACAGCCTGCTGTACG
AGTACTTCACCGTGTATAACGAGCTGACCAAAGTGAAATACGTGACCGAGGGAATGAGAAAGCCCGCCTT
CCTGAGCGGCGAGCAGAAAAAGGCCATCGTGGACCTGCTGTTCAAGACCAACCGGAAAGTGACCGTGAAG
CAGCTGAAAGAGGACTACTTCAAGAAAATCGAGTGCTTCGACTCCGTGGAAATCTCCGGCGTGGAAGATC
GGTTCAACGCCTCCCTGGGCACATACCACGATCTGCTGAAAATTATCAAGGACAAGGACTTCCTGGACAA
TGAGGAAAACGAGGACATTCTGGAAGATATCGTGCTGACCCTGACACTGTTTGAGGACAGAGAGATGATC
GAGGAACGGCTGAAAACCTATGCCCACCTGTTCGACGACAAAGTGATGAAGCAGCTGAAGCGGCGGAGAT
ACACCGGCTGGGGCAGGCTGAGCCGGAAGCTGATCAACGGCATCCGGGACAAGCAGTCCGGCAAGACAAT
CCTGGATTTCCTGAAGTCCGACGGCTTCGCCAACAGAAACTTCATGCAGCTGATCCACGACGACAGCCTG
ACCTTTAAAGAGGACATCCAGAAAGCCCAGGTGTCCGGCCAGGGCGATAGCCTGCACGAGCACATTGCCA
ATCTGGCCGGCAGCCCCGCCATTAAGAAGGGCATCCTGCAGACAGTGAAGGTGGTGGACGAGCTCGTGAA
AGTGATGGGCCGGCACAAGCCCGAGAACATCGTGATCGAAATGGCCAGAGAGAACCAGACCACCCAGAAG
GGACAGAAGAACAGCCGCGAGAGAATGAAGCGGATCGAAGAGGGCATCAAAGAGCTGGGCAGCCAGATCC
TGAAAGAACACCCCGTGGAAAACACCCAGCTGCAGAACGAGAAGCTGTACCTGTACTACCTGCAGAATGG
GCGGGATATGTACGTGGACCAGGAACTGGACATCAACCGGCTGTCCGACTACGATGTGGACCATATCGTG
CCTCAGAGCTTTCTGAAGGACGACTCCATCGACAACAAGGTGCTGACCAGAAGCGACAAGAACCGGGGCA
AGAGCGACAACGTGCCCTCCGAAGAGGTCGTGAAGAAGATGAAGAACTACTGGCGGCAGCTGCTGAACGC
CAAGCTGATTACCCAGAGAAAGTTCGACAATCTGACCAAGGCCGAGAGAGGCGGCCTGAGCGAACTGGAT
AAGGCCGGCTTCATCAAGAGACAGCTGGTGGAAACCCGGCAGATCACAAAGCACGTGGCACAGATCCTGG
ACTCCCGGATGAACACTAAGTACGACGAGAATGACAAGCTGATCCGGGAAGTGAAAGTGATCACCCTGAA
GTCCAAGCTGGTGTCCGATTTCCGGAAGGATTTCCAGTTTTACAAAGTGCGCGAGATCAACAACTACCAC
CACGCCCACGACGCCTACCTGAACGCCGTCGTGGGAACCGCCCTGATCAAAAAGTACCCTAAGCTGGAAA
GCGAGTTCGTGTACGGCGACTACAAGGTGTACGACGTGCGGAAGATGATCGCCAAGAGCGAGCAGGAAAT
CGGCAAGGCTACCGCCAAGTACTTCTTCTACAGCAACATCATGAACTTTTTCAAGACCGAGATTACCCTG
GCCAACGGCGAGATCCGGAAGCGGCCTCTGATCGAGACAAACGGCGAAACCGGGGAGATCGTGTGGGATA
AGGGCCGGGATTTTGCCACCGTGCGGAAAGTGCTGAGCATGCCCCAAGTGAATATCGTGAAAAAGACCGA
GGTGCAGACAGGCGGCTTCAGCAAAGAGTCTATCCTGCCCAAGAGGAACAGCGATAAGCTGATCGCCAGA
AAGAAGGACTGGGACCCTAAGAAGTACGGCGGCTTCGACAGCCCCACCGTGGCCTATTCTGTGCTGGTGG
TGGCCAAAGTGGAAAAGGGCAAGTCCAAGAAACTGAAGAGTGTGAAAGAGCTGCTGGGGATCACCATCAT
GGAAAGAAGCAGCTTCGAGAAGAATCCCATCGACTTTCTGGAAGCCAAGGGCTACAAAGAAGTGAAAAAG
GACCTGATCATCAAGCTGCCTAAGTACTCCCTGTTCGAGCTGGAAAACGGCCGGAAGAGAATGCTGGCCT
CTGCCGGCGAACTGCAGAAGGGAAACGAACTGGCCCTGCCCTCCAAATATGTGAACTTCCTGTACCTGGC
CAGCCACTATGAGAAGCTGAAGGGCTCCCCCGAGGATAATGAGCAGAAACAGCTGTTTGTGGAACAGCAC
AAGCACTACCTGGACGAGATCATCGAGCAGATCAGCGAGTTCTCCAAGAGAGTGATCCTGGCCGACGCTA
ATCTGGACAAAGTGCTGTCCGCCTACAACAAGCACCGGGATAAGCCCATCAGAGAGCAGGCCGAGAATAT
CATCCACCTGTTTACCCTGACCAATCTGGGAGCCCCTGCCGCCTTCAAGTACTTTGACACCACCATCGAC
CGGAAGAGGTACACCAGCACCAAAGAGGTGCTGGACGCCACCCTGATCCACCAGAGCATCACCGGCCTGT
ACGAGACACGGATCGACCTGTCTCAGCTGGGAGGCGACAAAAGGCCGGCGGCCACGAAAAAGGCCGGCCA
GGCAAAAAAGAAAAAGTAAGAATTCCTAGAGCTCGCTGATCAGCCTCGACTGTGCCTTCTAGTTGCCAGC
CATCTGTTGTTTGCCCCTCCCCCGTGCCTTCCTTGACCCTGGAAGGTGCCACTCCCACTGTCCTTTCCTA
ATAAAATGAGGAAATTGCATCGCATTGTCTGAGTAGGTGTCATTCTATTCTGGGGGGTGGGGTGGGGCAG
GACAGCAAGGGGGAGGATTGGGAAGAGAATAGCAGGCATGCTGGGGAGCGGCCGCAGGAACCCCTAGTGA
TGGAGTTGGCCACTCCCTCTCTGCGCGCTCGCTCGCTCACTGAGGCCGGGCGACCAAAGGTCGCCCGACG
CCCGGGCTTTGCCCGGGCGGCCTCAGTGAGCGAGCGAGCGCGCAGCTGCCTGCAGGGGCGCCTGATGCGG
TATTTTCTCCTTACGCATCTGTGCGGTATTTCACACCGCATA
[95 nt withheld, positions 6063-6157]
T
[46 nt withheld, positions 6159-6204]
C
[141 nt withheld, positions 6206-6346]
CCTTTGACGTTGGAGTCCACGTTCTTT
[37 nt withheld, positions 6374-6410]
ACTCTATCTCGGGCTATTCTTTTGATTTATAAGGGATTTTGCCGATTTCGGTCTATTGGTTAAAAAATGA
GCTGATTTAACAAAAATTTAACGCGAATTTTAACAAAATATTAACGTTTACAATTTTATGGTGCACTCTC
AGTACAATCTGCTCTGATGCCGCATAGTTAAGCCAGCCCCGACACCCGCCAACACCCGCTGACGCGCCCT
GACGGGCTTGTCTGCTCCCGGCATCCGCTTACAGACAAGCTGTGACCGTCTCCGGGAGCTGCATGTGTCA
GAGGTTTTCACCGTCATCACCGAAACGCGCGAGACGAAAGGGCCTCGTGATACGCCTATTTTTATAGGTT
AATGTCATGATAATAATGGTTTCTTAGACGTCAGGTGGCACTTTTCGGGGAAATGTGCGCGGAACCCCTA
TTTGTTTATTTTTCTAAATACATTCAAATATGTATCCGCTCATGAGACAATAACCCTGATAAATGCTTCA
ATAATATTGAAAAAGGAAGAGTATGAGTATTCAACATTTCCGTGTCGCCCTTATTCCCTTTTTTGCGGCA
TTTTGCCTTCCTGTTTTTGCTCACCCAGAAACGCTGGTGAAAGTAAAAGATGCTGAAGATCAGTTGGGTG
CACGAGTGGGTTACATCGAACTGGATCTCAACAGCGGTAAGATCCTTGAGAGTTTTCGCCCCGAAGAACG
TTTTCCAATGATGAGCACTTTTAAAGTTCTGCTATGTGGCGCGGTATTATCCCGTATTGACGCCGGGCAA
GAGCAACTCGGTCGCCGCATACACTATTCTCAGAATGACTTGGTTGAGTACTCACCAGTCACAGAAAAGC
ATCTTACGGATGGCATGACAGTAAGAGAATTATGCAGTGCTGCCATAACCATGAGTGATAACACTGCGGC
CAACTTACTTCTGACAACGATCGGAGGACCGAAGGAGCTAACCGCTTTTTTGCACAACATGGGGGATCAT
GTAACTCGCCTTGATCGTTGGGAACCGGAGCTGAATGAAGCCATACCAAACGACGAGCGTGACACCACGA
TGCCTGTAGCAATGGCAACAACGTTGCGCAAACTATTAACTGGCGAACTACTTACTCTAGCTTCCCGGCA
ACAATTAATAGACTGGATGGAGGCGGATAAAGTTGCAGGACCACTTCTGCGCTCGGCCCTTCCGGCTGGC
TGGTTTATTGCTGATAAATCTGGAGCCGGTGAGCGTGGAAGCCGCGGTATCATTGCAGCACTGGGGCCAG
ATGGTAAGCCCTCCCGTATCGTAGTTATCTACACGACGGGGAGTCAGGCAACTATGGATGAACGAAATAG
ACAGATCGCTGAGATAGGTGCCTCACTGATTAAGCATTGGTAACTGTCAGACCAAGTTTACTCATATATA
CTTTAGATTGATTTAAAACTTCATTTTTAATTTAAAAGGATCTAGGTGAAGATCCTTTTTGATAATCTCA
TGACCAAAATCCCTTAACGTGAGTTTTCGTTCCACTGAGCGTCAGACCCCGTAGAAAAGATCAAAGGATC
TTCTTGAGATCCTTTTTTTCTGCGCGTAATCTGCTGCTTGCAAACAAAAAAACCACCGCTACCAGCGGTG
GTTTGTTTGCCGGATCAAGAGCTACCAACTCTTTTTCCGAAGGTAACTGGCTTCAGCAGAGCGCAGATAC
CAAATACTGTTCTTCTAGTGTAGCCGTAGTTAGGCCACCACTTCAAGAACTCTGTAGCACCGCCTACATA
CCTCGCTCTGCTAATCCTGTTACCAGTGGCTGCTGCCAGTGGCGATAAGTCGTGTCTTACCGGGTTGGAC
TCAAGACGATAGTTACCGGATAAGGCGCAGCGGTCGGGCTGAACGGGGGGTTCGTGCACACAGCCCAGCT
TGGAGCGAACGACCTACACCGAACTGAGATACCTACAGCGTGAGCTATGAGAAAGCGCCACGCTTCCCGA
AGGGAGAAAGGCGGACAGGTATCCGGTAAGCGGCAGGGTCGGAACAGGAGAGCGCACGAGGGAGCTTCCA
GGGGGAAACGCCTGGTATCTTTATAGTCCTGTCGGGTTTCGCCACCTCTGACTTGAGCGTCGAT
Features (pLannotate 1.2.2; 18 found; start..end, strand, type, name):
    100..340     +  promoter       U6 promoter: RNA polymerase III promoter for human U6 snRNA
    369..444     +  misc_RNA       gRNA scaffold: guide RNA scaffold for the Streptococcus pyogenes CRISPR/Cas9 system
    451..494     +  misc_RNA       gRNA scaffold (fragment): guide RNA scaffold for the Streptococcus pyogenes CRISPR/Cas9 system
    541..826     +  enhancer       CMV enhancer: human cytomegalovirus immediate early enhancer; contains an 18-bp deletion relative to the standard CMV enhancer
    828..1102    +  promoter       chicken β-actin promoter: No description available
   1103..1330    +  intron         hybrid intron: hybrid between chicken β-actin (CBA) and minute virus of mice (MMV) introns (Gray et al., 2011)
   1468..3069    +  CDS            Cas9(N): N-terminal portion of Streptococcus pyogenes Cas9 (Zetsche et al., 2015)
   3070..5568    +  CDS            Cas9(C): C-terminal portion of Streptococcus pyogenes Cas9 (Zetsche et al., 2015)
   5569..5616    +  CDS            nucleoplasmin NLS: bipartite nuclear localization signal from nucleoplasmin
   5650..5761    +  polyA_signal   bGH poly(A) signal: bovine growth hormone polyadenylation signal
   5866..6006    +  repeat_region  AAV2 ITR: inverted terminal repeat of adeno-associated virus serotype 2 inverted
   6011..6062    -  misc_feature   bom (fragment): basis of mobility region from pBR322
   6081..6536    +  rep_origin     f1 ori (sequence partly withheld): f1 bacteriophage origin of replication; arrow indicates direction of (+) strand synthesis
   6537..6586    -  misc_feature   bom (fragment): basis of mobility region from pBR322
   6688..6723    -  CDS            rop (fragment): Rop protein, which maintains plasmids at low copy number; rop
   6818..6922    +  promoter       AmpR promoter: bla
   6923..7783    +  CDS            AmpR: β-lactamase; bla; confers resistance to ampicillin, carbenicillin, and related antibiotics
   7954..38      +  rep_origin     ori (across the origin): high-copy-number ColE1/pMB1/pBR322/pUC origin of replication
