[The description below was written by a language model from this plasmid's Addgene catalogue record and pLannotate feature annotations shown in this document.]
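Description:
px330 RBP1 gRNA is a mammalian-expression CRISPR/Cas9 plasmid built on the px330 backbone, which delivers both a single guide RNA and Streptococcus pyogenes Cas9 from one vector. It is maintained in E. coli through a high-copy ColE1/pUC-type origin and selected with ampicillin via the β-lactamase gene. An f1/M13 phage origin and small remnants of pBR322 bom and rop sequences are also present in the backbone. Two sequence records, one from the depositor and one from repository sequencing, differ by only a few nucleotides in length (about 8.5 kb) and give essentially the same feature layout.

The guide cassette consists of the human U6 RNA polymerase III promoter followed by a short unannotated gap, where a cloned spacer would sit, and then the S. pyogenes gRNA scaffold, with a partial second scaffold fragment just downstream. The target is mouse Polr2a, which encodes the largest subunit of RNA polymerase II (Rpb1, written "RBP1" in the record), but the guide sequence itself and the cloning sites are not recorded. Cas9 is driven by a hybrid CBh-type promoter comprising the CMV enhancer, the chicken β-actin promoter and a hybrid intron. The annotation splits the coding sequence into contiguous N- and C-terminal portions that together form one Cas9 reading frame, ending in a nucleoplasmin nuclear localization signal and the bGH polyadenylation signal. A single AAV2 ITR lies after the cassette, and with only one annotated the plasmid is not evidently a packaging-competent AAV vector.

The stated purpose is insertion of a degron at RBP1, which implies Cas9 cutting at the Polr2a locus in mouse cells to stimulate knock-in of a degron tag. No donor template is annotated on this plasmid, so it would presumably be supplied separately.
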