Addgene plasmid #165593: px330 RBP1 gRNA
Purpose: Insertion of RBP1 degron
Depositing lab: Cornelis Murre. Depositing organization: University of California, San Diego (UCSD). Publication: Calcium signaling instructs NIPBL recruitment at active enhancers and promoters via distinct mechanisms to reconstruct genome compartmentalization. Zhu Y, Denholtz M, Lu H, Murre C. Genes Dev. 2021 Jan 1;35(1-2):65-81. doi: 10.1101/gad.343475.120. Epub 2020 Dec 17. PubMed 33334824.
Backbone
  Vector backbone: px330
  Vector type: Mammalian Expression
Growth in bacteria
  Bacterial resistance: Ampicillin, 100 μg/mL
  Growth temperature: 37°C
  Growth strain: DH5alpha
  Copy number: High Copy
Gene/Insert
  Gene/Insert name: RBP1
  gRNA/shRNA sequence: N/A
  Species: M. musculus (mouse)
  Mutation: NA
  Entrez Gene: Polr2a (a.k.a. 220kDa, Rpb1, Rpo2-1)
  Cloning method: Restriction Enzyme; 5′ cloning site Unknown (unknown if destroyed)
Terms and licenses: Academic/Nonprofit Terms; Industry Terms: Not Available to Industry
How to cite: px330 RBP1 gRNA was a gift from Cornelis Murre (Addgene plasmid # 165593 ; http://n2t.net/addgene:165593 ; RRID:Addgene_165593)
